>Addgene plasmid #16857 | pSP64T-dnWnt-11 | addgene partial sequence | sequence record 23777 | 16857 with SP6
GAGCTAGAATAACGCTCAACTTTGGCAGATCCTCGAGTACCAATGGCTCCGACCCGTCACTGGGTTACCC
CCCTGCTCCTCTTGTGTTGCTCCGGGATCTGTGGCGCCATCCAGTGGCTTGGGCTCACCGTAAATGGCAG
CCGGGTGGCCTGGAATGAGAGCGAACACTGTCGCTTGCTGGACGGTCTAGTCCCTGACCAGTCGCAACTC
TGCAAGAGGAATCTTGAACTGATGCAAAGTGTCGTTAATGCTGCCAAACAGACCAAGCTAACCTGCCAAA
TGACCTTATCTGACATGCGCTGGAACTGCTCTTCAGTAGAGAATGCACCAAGCTTCACCCCAGACTTGAG
CAAAGGTACCAGGGAGTCTGCCTTTGTCTATGCTCTGGCCTCTGCCACTCTCAGCCATACCATTGCGCGT
GCCTGTGCCTCGGGGGAGCTGCCCACATGCTCTTGTGGTGCCACCCCAGCTGAGGTGCCCGGAACAGGCT
TCCGATGGGGAGGGTGTGGGGACAACCTACATTACGGCCTTAACATGGGCTCTGCTTTTGTTGACGCTCC
AATGAAGTCAAGCAAGTCTGCTGGGACCCAGGCCACTAAAATTATGAATCTACACAACAATGCAGTTGGC
AGACAGGTACTGATGGACTCTTTGGAGACAAAATGCAAGTGCCACGGAGTGTCTGGATCTTGCTCCTAAA
NACNTGTNGAAAGGCCTGCAGAATTNCCCCATTTGCTANGACTNAATCAANACTTGTGCANTGAAGCTCC
