[The description below was written by a language model from this plasmid's Addgene catalogue record.]
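Description:
pSP64T-dnWnt-11 is a Xenopus expression plasmid built on the pSP64T backbone (about 3.3 kb without insert), a vector designed for making synthetic mRNA in vitro rather than for direct expression in cells. It is propagated in E. coli under ampicillin selection; the record lists the copy number as unknown and provides no feature table, so the origin of replication and other backbone elements are not itemised. pSP64T-type vectors are generally known for placing the inserted coding sequence downstream of an SP6 phage promoter and between Xenopus β-globin untranslated regions, which improve the stability and translation of the transcript after injection. The SP6 promoter is supported here by the listed SP6 sequencing primer and the depositor's transcription note.

The insert is roughly 850 bp from Xenopus laevis Wnt11 (Xwnt11, gene wnt11b.L) and encodes only amino acids 1–282, giving a C-terminally truncated protein that acts as a dominant negative. According to the depositor, the fragment was amplified by PCR from an existing Xwnt11 clone, following a truncation design previously used for another Wnt, and cloned between the XhoI and BglII sites of a pSP64T derivative (pSP64TXB). Whether those sites survive is not recorded. No epitope tag or reporter is listed.

The plasmid serves as a template: it is linearised with BamHI and transcribed with SP6 polymerase to produce mRNA for microinjection into Xenopus embryos. The associated work used it to interfere with Wnt11 signalling while studying gastrulation movements downstream of Brachyury, which were found to act through Dishevelled but not the canonical Wnt pathway.
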