Addgene plasmid #16857: pSP64T-dnWnt-11
Depositing lab: Jim Smith. Depositing organization: MRC National Institute for Medical Research (Inactive). Publication: Xwnt11 is a target of Xenopus Brachyury: regulation of gastrulation movements via Dishevelled, but not through the canonical Wnt pathway. Tada M, Smith JC. Development. 2000 May . 127(10):2227-38. PubMed 10769246.
Backbone
  Vector backbone: pSP64T
  Backbone manufacturer: Available at Addgene (#15030)
  Backbone size w/o insert (bp): 3300
  Vector type: Xenopus Expression
Growth in bacteria
  Bacterial resistance: Ampicillin, 100 μg/mL
  Growth temperature: 37°C
  Growth strain: DH5alpha
  Copy number: Unknown
Gene/Insert
  Gene/Insert name: dnWnt-11 (alt names: Wnt11; Xwnt11)
  Species: X. laevis (frog)
  Insert size (bp): 850
  Mutation: amino acids 1-282. Dominant Negative.
  Entrez Gene: wnt11b.L (a.k.a. XELAEV_18038627mg, WNT11, wnt-11, wnt11b, xwnt11)
  Cloning method: Restriction Enzyme; 5′ cloning site XhoI (unknown if destroyed); 3′ cloning site BglII (unknown if destroyed)
  Sequencing primers: 5′ SP6
Terms and licenses: Academic/Nonprofit Terms; Industry Terms: Not Available to Industry
Depositor comments: A C-terminally truncated dominant-negative Xwnt11 construct (comprising amino acids 1-282) was generated according to Hoppler et al. (1996). PCR was carried out using pGEM-X9 (Ku and Melton, 1993) as a template and the primers 5′-CCCCCTCGAGAGTACCAATGGCTCCGACCCG-3′ and 5′-TTGGAGATCTTTCAGCAGTAGTCAGGGGAAC-3′. The PCR product obtained was cloned into the XhoI and BglII sites of pSP64TXB. For injection, linearize with BamH1 and transcribe with SP6.
How to cite: pSP64T-dnWnt-11 was a gift from Jim Smith (Addgene plasmid # 16857 ; http://n2t.net/addgene:16857 ; RRID:Addgene_16857)
